Addgene plasmid #202749: iRFP670-PIP5K1A
Purpose: expresses fluorescent protein-tagged enzyme
Depositing lab: Gerry Hammond. Depositing organization: University of Pittsburgh (University, School of Medicine, and Cancer Institute). Publication: A novel homeostatic mechanism tunes PI(4,5)P2-dependent signaling at the plasma membrane. Wills RC, Doyle CP, Zewe JP, Pacheco J, Hansen SD, Hammond GRV. J Cell Sci. 2023 Aug 3:jcs.261494. doi: 10.1242/jcs.261494. PubMed 37534432.
Backbone
  Vector backbone: iRFP670-C1
  Vector type: Mammalian Expression
Growth in bacteria
  Bacterial resistance: Kanamycin, 50 μg/mL
  Growth temperature: 37°C
  Growth strain: DH5alpha
  Copy number: High Copy
Gene/Insert
  Gene/Insert name: iRFP670:PIP5K1A
  Species: H. sapiens (human)
  Entrez Gene: PIP5K1A
  Cloning method: Gibson Cloning
Terms and licenses: Academic/Nonprofit Terms; Industry Terms: Not Available to Industry
Depositor comments: Please visit https://www.biorxiv.org/content/10.1101/2022.06.30.498262v3 for bioRxiv preprint.
How to cite: iRFP670-PIP5K1A was a gift from Gerry Hammond (Addgene plasmid # 202749 ; http://n2t.net/addgene:202749 ; RRID:Addgene_202749)
