[The description below was written by a language model from this plasmid's Addgene catalogue record and pLannotate feature annotations shown in this document.]
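Description:
iRFP670-PIP5K1A is a mammalian expression plasmid built on the iRFP670-C1 backbone, a C1-style fusion vector in which the fluorescent protein sits upstream of the cloning site so that it is attached to the N-terminus of the inserted protein. The 6.6 kb plasmid replicates in E. coli at high copy from a ColE1/pUC-type origin and is selected with kanamycin. The resistance gene is the Tn5 aminoglycoside phosphotransferase (NeoR/KanR). It is preceded by a bacterial AmpR (bla) promoter and an SV40 enhancer/early promoter and followed by the HSV TK polyadenylation signal, so the same cassette can in principle also give G418 resistance in mammalian cells. An f1 phage origin is also present. Short annotated fragments (ble, bGH poly(A), SV40 large T antigen) appear to be backbone remnants rather than functional parts.

The payload is a single open reading frame driven by the human cytomegalovirus immediate-early enhancer and promoter and terminated by the SV40 poly(A) signal. It begins with a near-infrared fluorescent protein derived from a Rhodopseudomonas palustris bacteriophytochrome, which needs biliverdin as a cofactor. The automated annotation labels this protein miRFP670, whereas the catalogue names it iRFP670. A short linker derived from the remaining multiple cloning site joins it to human PIP5K1A, which was inserted by Gibson assembly. PIP5K1A is the lipid kinase that phosphorylates phosphatidylinositol 4-phosphate to produce PI(4,5)P2.

The recorded purpose is expression of a fluorescent protein-tagged enzyme. The associated work concerns homeostatic control of PI(4,5)P2-dependent signaling at the plasma membrane, which fits use of the plasmid to overexpress the kinase and image it in live cells, with the far-red tag leaving the shorter-wavelength channels free for other probes.
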