Features (pLannotate 1.2.2; 15 found; start..end, strand, type, name):
    137..931     +  CDS            NeoR/KanR: aminoglycoside phosphotransferase from Tn5; aph(3')-II (or nptII); confers resistance to neomycin, kanamycin, and G418 (Geneticin®)
    952..1104    +  CDS            ble (fragment): BLE_KLEPN - Experimental evidence at protein level: Swiss-Prot protein existence level 1. Binding protein with a strong affinity to the bleomycin family of antibiotics. Binds to CL990; an antimitotic-antibiotic compound. From Klebsiella pneumoniae.
   1163..1210    +  polyA_signal   HSV TK poly(A) signal: herpes simplex virus thymidine kinase polyadenylation signal (Cole and Stacy, 1985)
   1301..1317    -  polyA_signal   bGH poly(A) signal (fragment): bovine growth hormone polyadenylation signal
   1539..2127    +  rep_origin     ori: high-copy-number ColE1/pMB1/pBR322/pUC origin of replication
   2302..2605    +  enhancer       CMV enhancer: human cytomegalovirus immediate early enhancer
   2606..2809    +  promoter       CMV promoter: human cytomegalovirus (CMV) immediate early promoter
   2854..3798    +  CDS            miRFP670: miRFP670 is a basic (constitutively fluorescent) near ir fluorescent protein published in 2016, derived from Rhodopseudomonas palustris. It has low acid sensitivity. It requires the cofactor biliverdin for fluorescence.
   3799..3852    +  misc_feature   MCS (fragment): multiple cloning site
   3853..5538    +  CDS            PIP5K1A: PI51A_HUMAN - Experimental evidence at protein level: Swiss-Prot protein existence level 1. Catalyzes the phosphorylation of phosphatidylinositol 4- phosphate (PtdIns(4)P/PI4P) to form phosphatidylinositol 4,5- bisphosphate (PtdIns(4,5)P2/PIP2), a lipid second messenger that regulates several cellular processes such as signal transduction, vesicle trafficking, actin cytoskeleton dynamics, cell adhesion, and cell motility (PubMed:8955136, PubMed:21477596, PubMed:22942276). PtdIns(4,5)P2 can directly act as a second messenger or can be utilized as a precursor to generate other second messengers:
   5566..5650    +  CDS            large T antigen (fragment): large T antigen from SV40 (simian virus 40)
   5673..5794    +  polyA_signal   SV40 poly(A) signal: SV40 polyadenylation signal
   5828..6256    -  rep_origin     f1 ori (sequence partly withheld): f1 bacteriophage origin of replication; arrow indicates direction of (+) strand synthesis
   6283..6387    +  promoter       AmpR promoter: bla
   6389..102     +  promoter       SV40 promoter (across the origin): SV40 enhancer and early promoter
>Addgene plasmid #202749 | iRFP670-PIP5K1A | addgene full sequence | sequence record 399526 | Addgene NGS Result
TGACTAATTTTTTTTATTTATGCAGAGGCCGAGGCCGCCTCGGCCTCTGAGCTATTCCAGAAGTAGTGAG
GAGGCTTTTTTGGAGGCCTAGGCTTTTGCAAAGATCGATCAAGAGACAGGATGAGGATCGTTTCGCATGA
TTGAACAAGATGGATTGCACGCAGGTTCTCCGGCCGCTTGGGTGGAGAGGCTATTCGGCTATGACTGGGC
ACAACAGACAATCGGCTGCTCTGATGCCGCCGTGTTCCGGCTGTCAGCGCAGGGGCGCCCGGTTCTTTTT
GTCAAGACCGACCTGTCCGGTGCCCTGAATGAACTGCAAGACGAGGCAGCGCGGCTATCGTGGCTGGCCA
CGACGGGCGTTCCTTGCGCAGCTGTGCTCGACGTTGTCACTGAAGCGGGAAGGGACTGGCTGCTATTGGG
CGAAGTGCCGGGGCAGGATCTCCTGTCATCTCACCTTGCTCCTGCCGAGAAAGTATCCATCATGGCTGAT
GCAATGCGGCGGCTGCATACGCTTGATCCGGCTACCTGCCCATTCGACCACCAAGCGAAACATCGCATCG
AGCGAGCACGTACTCGGATGGAAGCCGGTCTTGTCGATCAGGATGATCTGGACGAAGAGCATCAGGGGCT
CGCGCCAGCCGAACTGTTCGCCAGGCTCAAGGCGAGCATGCCCGACGGCGAGGATCTCGTCGTGACCCAT
GGCGATGCCTGCTTGCCGAATATCATGGTGGAAAATGGCCGCTTTTCTGGATTCATCGACTGTGGCCGGC
TGGGTGTGGCGGACCGCTATCAGGACATAGCGTTGGCTACCCGTGATATTGCTGAAGAGCTTGGCGGCGA
ATGGGCTGACCGCTTCCTCGTGCTTTACGGTATCGCCGCTCCCGATTCGCAGCGCATCGCCTTCTATCGC
CTTCTTGACGAGTTCTTCTGAGCGGGACTCTGGGGTTCGAAATGACCGACCAAGCGACGCCCAACCTGCC
ATCACGAGATTTCGATTCCACCGCCGCCTTCTATGAAAGGTTGGGCTTCGGAATCGTTTTCCGGGACGCC
GGCTGGATGATCCTCCAGCGCGGGGATCTCATGCTGGAGTTCTTCGCCCACCCTAGGGGGAGGCTAACTG
AAACACGGAAGGAGACAATACCGGAAGGAACCCGCGCTATGACGGCAATAAAAAGACAGAATAAAACGCA
CGGTGTTGGGTCGTTTGTTCATAAACGCGGGGTTCGGTCCCAGGGCTGGCACTCTGTCGATACCCCACCG
AGACCCCATTGGGGCCAATACGCCCGCGTTTCTTCCTTTTCCCCACCCCACCCCCCAAGTTCGGGTGAAG
GCCCAGGGCTCGCAGCCAACGTCGGGGCGGCAGGCCCTGCCATAGCCTCAGGTTACTCATATATACTTTA
GATTGATTTAAAACTTCATTTTTAATTTAAAAGGATCTAGGTGAAGATCCTTTTTGATAATCTCATGACC
AAAATCCCTTAACGTGAGTTTTCGTTCCACTGAGCGTCAGACCCCGTAGAAAAGATCAAAGGATCTTCTT
GAGATCCTTTTTTTCTGCGCGTAATCTGCTGCTTGCAAACAAAAAAACCACCGCTACCAGCGGTGGTTTG
TTTGCCGGATCAAGAGCTACCAACTCTTTTTCCGAAGGTAACTGGCTTCAGCAGAGCGCAGATACCAAAT
ACTGTTCTTCTAGTGTAGCCGTAGTTAGGCCACCACTTCAAGAACTCTGTAGCACCGCCTACATACCTCG
CTCTGCTAATCCTGTTACCAGTGGCTGCTGCCAGTGGCGATAAGTCGTGTCTTACCGGGTTGGACTCAAG
ACGATAGTTACCGGATAAGGCGCAGCGGTCGGGCTGAACGGGGGGTTCGTGCACACAGCCCAGCTTGGAG
CGAACGACCTACACCGAACTGAGATACCTACAGCGTGAGCTATGAGAAAGCGCCACGCTTCCCGAAGGGA
GAAAGGCGGACAGGTATCCGGTAAGCGGCAGGGTCGGAACAGGAGAGCGCACGAGGGAGCTTCCAGGGGG
AAACGCCTGGTATCTTTATAGTCCTGTCGGGTTTCGCCACCTCTGACTTGAGCGTCGATTTTTGTGATGC
TCGTCAGGGGGGCGGAGCCTATGGAAAAACGCCAGCAACGCGGCCTTTTTACGGTTCCTGGCCTTTTGCT
GGCCTTTTGCTCACATGTTCTTTCCTGCGTTATCCCCTGATTCTGTGGATAACCGTATTACCGCCATGCA
TTAGTTATTAATAGTAATCAATTACGGGGTCATTAGTTCATAGCCCATATATGGAGTTCCGCGTTACATA
ACTTACGGTAAATGGCCCGCCTGGCTGACCGCCCAACGACCCCCGCCCATTGACGTCAATAATGACGTAT
GTTCCCATAGTAACGCCAATAGGGACTTTCCATTGACGTCAATGGGTGGAGTATTTACGGTAAACTGCCC
ACTTGGCAGTACATCAAGTGTATCATATGCCAAGTACGCCCCCTATTGACGTCAATGACGGTAAATGGCC
CGCCTGGCATTATGCCCAGTACATGACCTTATGGGACTTTCCTACTTGGCAGTACATCTACGTATTAGTC
ATCGCTATTACCATGGTGATGCGGTTTTGGCAGTACATCAATGGGCGTGGATAGCGGTTTGACTCACGGG
GATTTCCAAGTCTCCACCCCATTGACGTCAATGGGAGTTTGTTTTGGCACCAAAATCAACGGGACTTTCC
AAAATGTCGTAACAACTCCGCCCCATTGACGCAAATGGGCGGTAGGCGTGTACGGTGGGAGGTCTATATA
AGCAGAGCTGGTTTAGTGAACCGTCAGATCCGCTAGCGCTACCGGTCGCCACCATGGTAGCAGGTCATGC
CTCTGGCAGCCCCGCATTCGGGACCGCCTCTCATTCGAATTGCGAACATGAAGAGATCCACCTCGCCGGC
TCGATCCAGCCGCATGGCGCGCTTCTGGTCGTCAGCGAACATGATCATCGCGTCATCCAGGCCAGCGCCA
ACGCCGCGGAATTTCTGAATCTCGGAAGCGTACTCGGCGTTCCGCTCGCCGAGATCGACGGCGATCTGTT
GATCAAGATCCTGCCGCATCTCGATCCCACCGCCGAAGGCATGCCGGTCGCGGTGCGCTGCCGGATCGGC
AATCCCTCTACGGAGTACTGCGGTCTGATGCATCGGCCTCCGGAAGGCGGGCTGATCATCGAACTCGAAC
GTGCCGGCCCGTCGATCGATCTGTCAGGCACGCTGGCGCCGGCGCTGGAGCGGATCCGCACGGCGGGTTC
ACTGCGCGCGCTGTGCGATGACACCGTGCTGCTGTTTCAGCAGTGCACCGGCTACGACCGGGTGATGGTG
TATCGTTTCGATGAGCAAGGCCACGGCCTGGTATTCTCCGAGTGCCATGTGCCTGGGCTCGAATCCTATT
TCGGCAACCGCTATCCGTCGTCGACTGTCCCGCAGATGGCGCGGCAGCTGTACGTGCGGCAGCGCGTCCG
CGTGCTGGTCGACGTCACCTATCAGCCGGTGCCGCTGGAGCCGCGGCTGTCGCCGCTGACCGGGCGCGAT
CTCGACATGTCGGGCTGCTTCCTGCGCTCGATGTCGCCGTGCCATCTGCAGTTCCTGAAGGACATGGGCG
TGCGCGCCACCCTGGCGGTGTCGCTGGTGGTCGGCGGCAAGCTGTGGGGCCTGGTTGTCTGTCACCATTA
TCTGCCGCGCTTCATCCGTTTCGAGCTGCGGGCGATCTGCAAACGGCTCGCCGAAAGGATCGCGACGCGG
ATCACCGCGCTTGAGAGCTCCGGACTCAGATCTCGAGCTCAAGCTTCGAATTCTGCAGTCGACGGTACCG
CGATGGCGTCGGCCTCCTCCGGGCCGTCGTCTTCGGTCGGTTTTTCATCCTTTGATCCCGCGGTCCCTTC
CTGTACCTTGTCCTCAGCAGCATCTGGAATCAAGAGACCCATGGCATCTGAGGTCTTGGAAGCTAGACAG
GATTCTTACATCTCATTGGTGCCTTATGCCTCTGGCATGCCCATCAAGAAAATAGGCCATAGAAGTGTTG
ATTCCTCAGGAGAGACAACATATAAAAAGACAACCTCATCAGCCTTGAAAGGTGCCATCCAGTTAGGCAT
TACCCACACTGTGGGGAGCCTGAGTACCAAACCAGAGCGTGATGTCCTCATGCAAGATTTCTACGTGGTT
GAGAGTATCTTCTTTCCCAGTGAAGGGAGCAACCTGACCCCTGCTCATCACTACAATGACTTTCGTTTCA
AGACCTATGCACCTGTTGCCTTCCGCTACTTCCGGGAGCTATTTGGTATCCGGCCCGATGATTACTTGTA
TTCCCTCTGCAGTGAGCCGCTGATTGAACTCTGTAGCTCTGGAGCTAGTGGTTCCCTATTCTATGTGTCC
AGCGACGATGAGTTCATTATTAAGACAGTCCAACATAAAGAGGCGGAATTTCTGCAGAAGCTGCTTCCAG
GATACTACATGAACCTCAACCAGAACCCTCGGACTTTGCTGCCTAAATTCTATGGACTGTACTGTGTGCA
GGCAGGTGGCAAGAACATTCGGATTGTGGTGATGAACAATCTTTTACCAAGATCGGTAAAAATGCATATC
AAATATGACCTCAAAGGCTCAACCTACAAACGGCGGGCTTCCCAGAAAGAGCGAGAGAAGCCTCTTCCCA
CATTTAAAGACCTAGACTTCTTACAAGACATCCCTGATGGTCTTTTTTTGGATGCTGACATGTACAACGC
TCTCTGTAAGACCCTGCAGCGTGACTGTTTGGTGCTGCAGAGCTTCAAGATAATGGATTACAGCCTCTTG
ATGTCAATCCATAATATAGATCATGCACAACGAGAGCCCTTAAGCAGTGAAACACAGTACTCAGTTGATA
CTCGAAGACCGGCCCCCCAAAAGGCTCTGTATTCCACAGCCATGGAATCCATCCAGGGAGAGGCTCGACG
GGGTGGTACCATGGAGACTGATGACCATATGGGTGGCATCCCTGCCCGGAATAGTAAAGGGGAAAGGCTT
CTGCTTTATATTGGCATCATTGACATTCTACAGTCTTACAGGTTTGTTAAGAAGTTGGAGCACTCTTGGA
AAGCCCTGGTACATGACGGAGACACTGTCTCAGTGCATCGCCCAGGCTTCTACGCTGAACGGTTCCAGCG
CTTCATGTGCAACACAGTATTTAAGAAGATTCCCTTGAAGCCTTCTCCTTCCAAAAAGTTTCGGTCTGGC
TCATCTTTCTCTCGGCGAGCAGGCTCCAGTGGCAACTCCTGCATTACTTACCAGCCATCGGTCTCTGGGG
AACACAAGGCACAAGTGACAACAAAGGCAGAAGTGGAGCCAGGCGTTCACCTTGGTCGTCCTGATGTTTT
ACCTCAGACTCCACCTTTGGAGGAAATCAGTGAGGGCTCGCCTATTCCTGACCCCAGTTTCTCACCTCTA
GTTGGAGAGACTTTGCAAATGCTAACTACAAGTACAACCTTGGAAAAGCTTGAAGTTGCAGAGTCAGAGT
TCACCCATTAACGGGATCCACCGGATCTAGATAACTGATCATAATCAGCCATACCACATTTGTAGAGGTT
TTACTTGCTTTAAAAAACCTCCCACACCTCCCCCTGAACCTGAAACATAAAATGAATGCAATTGTTGTTG
TTAACTTGTTTATTGCAGCTTATAATGGTTACAAATAAAGCAATAGCATCACAAATTTCACAAATAAAGC
ATTTTTTTCACTGCATTCTAGTTGTGGTTTGTCCAAACTCATCAATGTATCTTAAGGCGTAAATTGTAAG
CGTTAATATTTTGTTAAAATTCGCGTTAAATTTTTGTTAAATCAGCTCATTTTTTAACCAATAGGCCGAA
ATCGGCAAAATCCCTTATAAATCAAAAGAATAGACCGAGATAGGGT
[37 nt withheld, positions 5927-5963]
AAAGAACGTGGACTCCAACGTCAAAGG
[49 nt withheld, positions 5991-6039]
T
[91 nt withheld, positions 6041-6131]
G
[124 nt withheld, positions 6133-6256]
CAGGTGGCACTTTTCGGGGAAATGTGCGCGGAACCCCTATTTGTTTATTTTTCTAAATACATTCAAATAT
GTATCCGCTCATGAGACAATAACCCTGATAAATGCTTCAATAATATTGAAAAAGGAAGAGTCCTGAGGCG
GAAAGAACCAGCTGTGGAATGTGTGTCAGTTAGGGTGTGGAAAGTCCCCAGGCTCCCCAGCAGGCAGAAG
TATGCAAAGCATGCATCTCAATTAGTCAGCAACCAGGTGTGGAAAGTCCCCAGGCTCCCCAGCAGGCAGA
AGTATGCAAAGCATGCATCTCAATTAGTCAGCAACCATAGTCCCGCCCCTAACTCCGCCCATCCCGCCCC
TAACTCCGCCCAGTTCCGCCCATTCTCCGCCCCATGGC
